>Addgene plasmid #97038 | pINDUCER-21-LCOR | addgene full sequence | sequence record 183196 | Addgene NGS Result
TCCCTATCAGTGATAGAGAAAAGTGAAAGTCGAGTTTACCACTCCCTATCAGTGATAGAGAAAAGTGAAA
GTCGAGTTTACCACTCCCTATCAGTGATAGAGAAAAGTGAAAGTCGAGCTCGGTACCCGGGTCGAGGTAG
GCGTGTACGGTGGGAGGCCTATATAAGCAGAGCTCGTTTAGTGAACCGTCAGATCGCCTGGAGACGCCAT
CCACGCTGTTTTGACCTCCATAGAAGACACCGGGACCGATCCAGCCTCCGCGGCCCCGAACTAGTCCAGT
GTGGTGGAATTCTGCAGATATCAACAAGTTTGTACAAAAAAGTTGGCATGCAGCGAATGATCCAACAATT
TGCTGCTGAATATACCTCAAAAAATAGCTCTACTCAGGACCCCAGCCAGCCCAATAGCACAAAGAACCAA
AGCCTGCCGAAAGCATCTCCAGTCACCACCTCTCCCACGGCTGCAACTACTCAGAACCCTGTGCTCAGCA
AACTTCTCATGGCTGACCAAGACTCACCTCTGGACCTTACTGTCAGA
[60 nt withheld, positions 538-597]
CCATGTGCTGGCAGCACTTCCCTGAGCCACTCTCCAGGCTGCTCCAGTACTCAAGGGAACGGGCGACCTG
GGAGACCCAGCCAGTACCGCCCAGACGGACTTCGGAGTGGTGATGGGGTACCTCCAAGAAGCTTACAGGA
TGGAACCAGGGAAGGTTTTGGACACTCCACATCACTCAAAGTTCCACTGGCTCGATCCCTGCAGATTAGT
GAAGAACTACTGAGCAGAAACCAATTGTCCACAGCTGCCAGCCTTGGGCCATCTGGATTACAGAATCATG
GACAACACTTAATATTATCCAGGGAAGCCTCTTGGGCAAAACCACATTACGAGTTCAACCTCAGCCGTAT
GAAGTTCAGGGGAAATGGTGCACTCAGCAACATCAGTGACCTTCCTTTTCTTGCAGAAAACTCTGCCTTT
CCAAAAATGGCACTTCAAGCAAAACAAGATGGAAAAAAGGATGTGAGCCATTCATCTCCTGTAGATTTAA
AGATACCACAAGTTCGAGGAATGGATCTTTCTTGGGAGTCTCGCACTGGTGATCAGTACAGCTATAGCTC
TTTGGTAATGGGTTCACAAACGGAGAGCGCGCTTAGTAAAAAATTAAGGGCTATTCTTCCAAAACAAAGT
AGAAAAAGCATGTTAGATGCTGGACCCGATTCTTGGGGCTCAGATGCTGAGCAGTCTACCTCTGGACAGC
CATATCCCACATCGGATCAAGAAGGAGACCCTGGCTCCAAGCAGCCTCGGAAGAAAAGAGGGCGTTACAG
ACAGTACAACAGTGAGATACTGGAGGAAGCAATCTCAGTGGTTATGAGTGGAAAAATGAGTGTTTCCAAA
GCTCAGAGTATTTATGGGATTCCCCACAGTACACTGGAGTACAAAGTAAAGGAGAGGCTGGGCACTTTGA
AAAACCCTCCAAAGAAAAAGATGAAATTAATGAGTGGATGCCCAACTTTCTTGTACAAAGTGGTTGATAT
CCAGCACAGTGGCGGCCGCTCGAGTCTAGAGGGCCCGCGGTTCGAATACCCATACGACGTCCCAGACTAC
GCTTAGTAATGATTAATTAAACTAGAAATTCTACCGGGTAGGGGAGGCGCTTTTCCCAAGGCAGTCTGGA
GTAACCCACCCAAGATCTGGCCTCCGCGCCGGGTTTTGGCGCCTCCCGCGGGCGCCCCCCTCCTCACGGC
GAGCCTAGTCGTGAGGCTCCGGTGCCCGTCAGTGGGCAGAGCGCACATCGCCCACAGTCCCCGAGAAGTT
GGGGGGAGGGGTCGGCAATTGAACCGGTGCCTAGAGAAGGTGGCGCGGGGTAAACTGGGAAAGTGATGTC
GTGTACTGGCTCCGCCTTTTTCCCGAGGGTGGGGGAGAACCGTATATAAGTGCAGTAGTCGCCGTGAACG
TTCTTTTTCGCAACGGGTTTGCCGCCAGAACACAGGTAAGTGCCGTGTGTGGTTCCCGCGGGCCTGGCCT
CTTTACGGGTTATGGCCCTTGCGTGCCTTGAATTACTTCCACCTGGCTGCAGTACGTGATTCTTGATCCC
GAGCTTCGGGTTGGAAGTGGGTGGGAGAGTTCGAGGCCTTGCGCTTAAGGAGCCCCTTCGCCTCGTGCTT
GAGTTGAGGCCTGGCCTGGGCGCTGGGGCCGCCGCGTGCGAATCTGGTGGCACCTTCGCGCCTGTCTCGC
TGCTTTCGATAAGTCTCTAGCCATTTAAAATTTTTGATGACCTGCTGCGACGCTTTTTTTCTGGCAAGAT
AGTCTTGTAAATGCGGGCCAAGATCTGCACACTGGTATTTCGGTTTTTGGGGCCGCGGGCGGCGACGGGG
CCCGTGCGTCCCAGCGCACATGTTCGGCGAGGCGGGGCCTGCGAGCGCGGCCACCGAGAATCGGACGGGG
GTAGTCTCAAGCTGGCCGGCCTGCTCTGGTGCCTGGCCTCGCGCCGCCGTGTATCGCCCCGCCCTGGGCG
GCAAGGCTGGCCCGGTCGGCACCAGTTGCGTGAGCGGAAAGATGGCCGCTTCCCGGCCCTGCTGCAGGGA
GCTCAAAATGGAGGACGCGGCGCTCGGGAGAGCGGGCGGGTGAGTCACCCACACAAAGGAAAAGGGCCTT
TCCGTCCTCAGCCGTCGCTTCATGTGACTCCACGGAGTACCGGGCGCCGTCCAGGCACCTCGATTAGTTC
TCGAGCTTTTGGAGTACGTCGTCTTTAGGTTGGGGGGAGGGGTTTTATGCGATGGAGTTTCCCCACACTG
AGTGGGTGGAGACTGAAGTTAGGCCAGCTTGGCACTTGATGTAATTCTCCTTGGAATTTGCCCTTTTTGA
GTTTGGATCTTGGTTCATTCTCAAGCCTCAGACAGTGGTTCAAAGTTTTTTTCTTCCATTTCAGGTGTCG
TGAAGCGGCCGCCATGCTAGTAAATTGTCCGCTAAATTCTGGCCGTTTTTGGCTTTTTTGTTAGACGGAT
CCATAACTTCGTATAATGTATGCTATACGAAGTTATGCCACCATGTCTAGACTGGACAAGAGCAAAGTCA
TAAACGGAGCTCTGGAATTACTCAATGGTGTCGGTATCGAAGGCCTGACGACAAGGAAACTCGCTCAAAA
GCTGGGAGTTGAGCAGCCTACCCTGTACTGGCACGTGAAGAACAAGCGGGCCCTGCTCGATGCCCTGCCA
ATCGAGATGCTGGACAGGCATCATACCCACTTCTGCCCCCTGGAAGGCGAGTCATGGCAAGACTTTCTGC
GGAACAACGCCAAGTCATACCGCTGTGCTCTCCTCTCACATCGCGACGGGGCTAAAGTGCATCTCGGCAC
CCGCCCAACAGAGAAACAGTACGAAACCCTGGAAAATCAGCTCGCGTTCCTGTGTCAGCAAGGCTTCTCC
CTGGAGAACGCACTGTACGCTCTGTCCGCCGTGGGCCACTTTACACTGGGCTGCGTATTGGAGGAACAGG
AGCATCAAGTAGCAAAAGAGGAAAGAGAGACACCTACCACCGATTCTATGCCCCCACTTCTGAGACAAGC
AATTGAGCTGTTCGACCGGCAGGGAGCCGAACCTGCCTTCCTTTTCGGCCTGGAACTAATCATATGTGGC
CTGGAGAAACAGCTAAAGTGCGAAAGCGGCGGGCCGACCGACGCCCTTGACGATTTTGACTTAGACATGC
TCCCAGCCGATGCCCTTGACGACTTTGACCTTGATATGCTGCCTGCTGACGCTCTTGACGATTTTGACCT
TGACATGCTCCCCGGGTAACTAAGTAAGGATCCGCGGCCGCACTAGAGGAATTCCGCCCCTCTCCCCCCC
CCCCCTAACGTTACTGGCCGAAGCCGCTTGGAATAAGGCCGGTGTGCGTTTGTCTATATGTTATTTTCCA
CCATATTGCCGTCTTTTGGCAATGTGAGGGCCCGGAAACCTGGCCCTGTCTTCTTGACGAGCATTCCTAG
GGGTCTTTCCCCTCTCGCCAAAGGAATGCAAGGTCTGTTGAATGTCGTGAAGGAAGCAGTTCCTCTGGAA
GCTTCTTGAAGACAAACAACGTCTGTAGCGACCCTTTGCAGGCAGCGGAACCCCCCACCTGGCGACAGGT
GCCTCTGCGGCCAAAAGCCACGTGTATAAGATACACCTGCAAAGGCGGCACAACCCCAGTGCCACGTTGT
GAGTTGGATAGTTGTGGAAAGAGTCAAATGGCTCTCCTCAAGCGTATTCAACAAGGGGCTGAAGGATGCC
CAGAAGGTACCCCATTGTATGGGATCTGATCTGGGGCCTCGGTGCACATGCTTTACATGTGTTTAGTCGA
GGTTAAAAAAACGTCTAGGCCCCCCGAACCACGGGGACGTGGTTTTCCTTTGAAAAACACGATGATAAGC
TTACCGGTCCACCATGGTGAGCAAGGGCGAGGAGCTGTTCACCGGGGTGGTGCCCATCCTGGTCGAGCTG
GACGGCGACGTAAACGGCCACAAGTTCAGCGTGTCCGGCGAGGGCGAGGGCGATGCCACCTACGGCAAGC
TGACCCTGAAGTTCATCTGCACCACCGGCAAGCTGCCCGTGCCCTGGCCCACCCTCGTGACCACCCTGAC
CTACGGCGTGCAGTGCTTCAGCCGCTACCCCGACCACATGAAGCAGCACGACTTCTTCAAGTCCGCCATG
CCCGAAGGCTACGTCCAGGAGCGCACCATCTTCTTCAAGGACGACGGCAACTACAAGACCCGCGCCGAGG
TGAAGTTCGAGGGCGACACCCTGGTGAACCGCATCGAGCTGAAGGGCATCGACTTCAAGGAGGACGGCAA
CATCCTGGGGCACAAGCTGGAGTACAACTACAACAGCCACAACGTCTATATCATGGCCGACAAGCAGAAG
AACGGCATCAAGGTGAACTTCAAGATCCGCCACAACATCGAGGACGGCAGCGTGCAGCTCGCCGACCACT
ACCAGCAGAACACCCCCATCGGCGACGGCCCCGTGCTGCTGCCCGACAACCACTACCTGAGCACCCAGTC
CGCCCTGAGCAAAGACCCCAACGAGAAGCGCGATCACATGGTCCTGCTGGAGTTCGTGACCGCCGCCGGG
ATCACTCTCGGCATGGACGAGCTGTACAAGTAAGCATGCCCGACGGCGAGGATCTCGTCGTGACCCATGG
CGATGCCTGCTTGCCGAATATCATGGTGGAAAATGGCCGCTTTTCTGGATTCATCGACTGTGGCCGGCTG
GGTGTGGCGGACCGCTATCAGGACATAGCGTTGGCTACCCGTGATATTGCTGAAGAGCTTGGCGGCGAAT
GGGCTGACCGCTTCCTCGTGCTTTACGGTATCGCCGCTCCCGATTCGCAGCGCATCGCCTTCTATCGCCT
TCTTGACGAGTTCTTCTGATGTACAAGTAAAGCGGCCGCGACTCTAGATCATAATCAGCCATACCACATT
TGTAGAGGTTTTACTTGCTTTAAAAAACCTCCCACACCTCCCCCTGAACCTGAAACATAAAATGAATGCA
ATTGTTGTTGTTTAGTCCCTCCCAATTCGATATCAAGCTTATCGCGATAGATCCTAATCAACCTCTGGAT
TACAAAATTTGTGAAAGATTGACTGGTATTCTTAACTATGTTGCTCCTTTTACGCTATGTGGATACGCTG
CTTTAATGCCTTTGTATCATGCTATTGCTTCCCGTATGGCTTTCATTTTCTCCTCCTTGTATAAATCCTG
GTTGCTGTCTCTTTATGAGGAGTTGTGGCCCGTTGTCAGGCAACGTGGCGTGGTGTGCACTGTGTTTGCT
GACGCAACCCCCACTGGTTGGGGCATTGCCACCACCTGTCAGCTCCTTTCCGGGACTTTCGCTTTCCCCC
TCCCTATTGCCACGGCGGAACTCATCGCCGCCTGCCTTGCCCGCTGCTGGACAGGGGCTCGGCTGTTGGG
CACTGACAATTCCGTGGTGTTGTCGGGGAAATCATCGTCCTTTCCTTGGCTGCTCGCCTGTGTTGCCACC
TGGATTCTGCGCGGGACGTCCTTCTGCTACGTCCCTTCGGCCCTCAATCCAGCGGACCTTCCTTCCCGCG
GCCTGCTGCCGGCTCTGCGGCCTCTTCCGCGTCTTCGCCTTCGCCCTCAGACGAGTCGGATCTCCCTTTG
GGCCGCCTCCCCGCCTGAGATCCTTTAAGACCAATGACTTACAAGGCAGCTGTAGATCTTAGCCACTTTT
TAAAAGAAAAGGGGGGACTGGAAGGGCTAATTCACTCCCAACGAAGACAAGATCTGCTTTTTGCTTGTAC
TGGGTCTCTCTGGTTAGACCAGATCTGAGCCTGGGAGCTCTCTGGCTAACTAGGGAACCCACTGCTTAAG
CCTCAATAAAGCTTGCCTTGAGTGCTTCAAGTAGTGTGTGCCCGTCTGTTGTGTGACTCTGGTAACTAGA
GATCCCTCAGACCCTTTTAGTCAGTGTGGAAAATCTCTAGCAGTAGTAGTTCATGTCATCTTATTATTCA
GTATTTATAACTTGCAAAGAAATGAATATCAGAGAGTGAGAGGCCCGGGTTAATTAAGGAAAGGGCTAGA
TCATTCTTGAAGACGAAAGGGCCTCGTGATACGCCTATTTTTATAGGTTAATGTCATGATAATAATGGTT
TCTTAGACGTCAGGTGGCACTTTTCGGGGAAATGTGCGCGGAACCCCTATTTGTTTATTTTTCTAAATAC
ATTCAAATATGTATCCGCTCATGAGACAATAACCCTGATAAATGCTTCAATAATATTGAAAAAGGAAGAG
TATGAGTATTCAACATTTCCGTGTCGCCCTTATTCCCTTTTTTGCGGCATTTTGCCTTCCTGTTTTTGCT
CACCCAGAAACGCTGGTGAAAGTAAAAGATGCTGAAGATCAGTTGGGTGCACGAGTGGGTTACATCGAAC
TGGATCTCAACAGCGGTAAGATCCTTGAGAGTTTTCGCCCCGAAGAACGTTTTCCAATGATGAGCACTTT
TAAAGTTCTGCTATGTGGCGCGGTATTATCCCGTGTTGACGCCGGGCAAGAGCAACTCGGTCGCCGCATA
CACTATTCTCAGAATGACTTGGTTGAGTACTCACCAGTCACAGAAAAGCATCTTACGGATGGCATGACAG
TAAGAGAATTATGCAGTGCTGCCATAACCATGAGTGATAACACTGCGGCCAACTTACTTCTGACAACGAT
CGGAGGACCGAAGGAGCTAACCGCTTTTTTGCACAACATGGGGGATCATGTAACTCGCCTTGATCGTTGG
GAACCGGAGCTGAATGAAGCCATACCAAACGACGAGCGTGACACCACGATGCCTGTAGCAATGGCAACAA
CGTTGCGCAAACTATTAACTGGCGAACTACTTACTCTAGCTTCCCGGCAACAATTAATAGACTGGATGGA
GGCGGATAAAGTTGCAGGACCACTTCTGCGCTCGGCCCTTCCGGCTGGCTGGTTTATTGCTGATAAATCT
GGAGCCGGTGAGCGTGGGTCTCGCGGTATCATTGCAGCACTGGGGCCAGATGGTAAGCCCTCCCGTATCG
TAGTTATCTACACGACGGGGAGTCAGGCAACTATGGATGAACGAAATAGACAGATCGCTGAGATAGGTGC
CTCACTGATTAAGCATTGGTAACTGTCAGACCAAGTTTACTCATATATACTTTAGATTGATTTAAAACTT
CATTTTTAATTTAAAAGGATCTAGGTGAAGATCCTTTTTGATAATCTCATGACCAAAATCCCTTAACGTG
AGTTTTCGTTCCACTGAGCGTCAGACCCCGTAGAAAAGATCAAAGGATCTTCTTGAGATCCTTTTTTTCT
GCGCGTAATCTGCTGCTTGCAAACAAAAAAACCACCGCTACCAGCGGTGGTTTGTTTGCCGGATCAAGAG
CTACCAACTCTTTTTCCGAAGGTAACTGGCTTCAGCAGAGCGCAGATACCAAATACTGTTCTTCTAGTGT
AGCCGTAGTTAGGCCACCACTTCAAGAACTCTGTAGCACCGCCTACATACCTCGCTCTGCTAATCCTGTT
ACCAGTGGCTGCTGCCAGTGGCGATAAGTCGTGTCTTACCGGGTTGGACTCAAGACGATAGTTACCGGAT
AAGGCGCAGCGGTCGGGCTGAACGGGGGGTTCGTGCACACAGCCCAGCTTGGAGCGAACGACCTACACCG
AACTGAGATACCTACAGCGTGAGCTATGAGAAAGCGCCACGCTTCCCGAAGGGAGAAAGGCGGACAGGTA
TCCGGTAAGCGGCAGGGTCGGAACAGGAGAGCGCACGAGGGAGCTTCCAGGGGGAAACGCCTGGTATCTT
TATAGTCCTGTCGGGTTTCGCCACCTCTGACTTGAGCGTCGATTTTTGTGATGCTCGTCAGGGGGGCGGA
GCCTATGGAAAAACGCCAGCAACGCGGCCTTTTTACGGTTCCTGGCCTTTTGCTGGCCTTTTGCTCACAT
GTTCTTTCCTGCGTTATCCCCTGATTCTGTGGATAACCGTATTACCGCCTTTGAGTGAGCTGATACCGCT
CGCCGCAGCCGAACGACCGAGCGCAGCGAGTCAGTGAGCGAGGAAGCGGAAGAGCGCCCAATACGCAAAC
CGCCTCTCCCCGCGCGTTGGCCGATTCATTAATGCAGCAAGCTCATGGCTGACTAATTTTTTTTATTTAT
GCAGAGGCCGAGGCCGCCTCGGCCTCTGAGCTATTCCAGAAGTAGTGAGGAGGCTTTTTTGGAGGCCTAG
GCTTTTGCAAAAAGCTCCCCGTGGCACGACAGGTTTCCCGACTGGAAAGCGGGCAGTGAGCGCAACGCAA
TTAATGTGAGTTAGCTCACTCATTAGGCACCCCAGGCTTTACACTTTATGCTTCCGGCTCGTATGTTGTG
TGGAATTGTGAGCGGATAACAATTTCACACAGGAAACAGCTATGACATGATTACGAATTTCACAAATAAA
GCATTTTTTTCACTGCATTCTAGTTGTGGTTTGTCCAAACTCATCAATGTATCTTATCATGTCTGGATCA
ACTGGATAACTCAAGCTAACCAAAATCATCCCAAACTTCCCACCCCATACCCTATTACCACTGCCAATTA
CCTGTGGTTTCATTTACTCTAAACCTGTGATTCCTCTGAATTATTTTCATTTTAAAGAAATTGTATTTGT
TAAATATGTACTACAAACTTAGTAGTTGGAAGGGCTAATTCACTCCCAAAGAAGACAAGATATCCTTGAT
CTGTGGATCTACCACACACAAGGCTACTTCCCTGATTAGCAGAACTACACACCAGGGCCAGGGGTCAGAT
ATCCACTGACCTTTGGATGGTGCTACAAGCTAGTACCAGTTGAGCCAGATAAGGTAGAAGAGGCCAATAA
AGGAGAGAACACCAGCTTGTTACACCCTGTGAGCCTGCATGGGATGGATGACCCGGAGAGAGAAGTGTTA
GAGTGGAGGTTTGACAGCCGCCTAGCATTTCATCACGTGGCCCGAGAGCTGCATCCGGAGTACTTCAAGA
ACTGCTGATATCGAGCTTGCTACAAGGGACTTTCCGCTGGGGACTTTCCAGGGAGGCGTGGCCTGGGCGG
GACTGGGGAGTGGCGAGCCCTCAGATCCTGCATATAAGCAGCTGCTTTTTGCCTGTACTGGGTCTCTCTG
GTTAGACCAGATCTGAGCCTGGGAGCTCTCTGGCTAACTAGGGAACCCACTGCTTAAGCCTCAATAAAGC
TTGCCTTGAGTGCTTCAAGTAGTGTGTGCCCGTCTGTTGTGTGACTCTGGTAACTAGAGATCCCTCAGAC
CCTTTTAGTCAGTGTGGAAAATCTCTAGCAGTGGCGCCCGAACAGGGACTTGAAAGCGAAAGGGAAACCA
GAGGAGCTCTCTCGACGCAGGACTCGGCTTGCTGAAGCGCGCACGGCAAGAGGCGAGGGGCGGCGACTGG
TGAGTACGCCAAAAATTTTGACTAGCGGAGGCTAGAAGGAGAGAGATGGGTGCGAGAGCGTCAGTATTAA
GCGGGGGAGAATTAGATCGCGATGGGAAAAAATTCGGTTAAGGCCAGGGGGAAAGAAAAAATATAAATTA
AAACATATAGTATGGGCAAGCAGGGAGCTAGAACGATTCGCAGTTAATCCTGGCCTGTTAGAAACATCAG
AAGGCTGTAGACAAATACTGGGACAGCTACAACCATCCCTTCAGACAGGATCAGAAGAACTTAGATCATT
ATATAATACAGTAGCAACCCTCTATTGTGTGCATCAAAGGATAGAGATAAAAGACACCAAGGAAGCTTTA
GACAAGATAGAGGAAGAGCAAAACAAAAGTAAGACCACCGCACAGCAAGCGGCCGGCCGCTGATCTTCAG
ACCTGGAGGAGGAGATATGAGGGACAATTGGAGAAGTGAATTATATAAATATAAAGTAGTAAAAATTGAA
CCATTAGGAGTAGCACCCACCAAGGCAAAGAGAAGAGTGGTGCAGAGAGAAAAAAGAGCAGTGGGAATAG
GAGCTTTGTTCCTTGGGTTCTTGGGAGCAGCAGGAAGCACTATGGGCGCAGCGTCAATGACGCTGACGGT
ACAGGCCAGACAATTATTGTCTGGTATAGTGCAGCAGCAGAACAATTTGCTGAGGGCTATTGAGGCGCAA
CAGCATCTGTTGCAACTCACAGTCTGGGGCATCAAGCAGCTCCAGGCAAGAATCCTGGCTGTGGAAAGAT
ACCTAAAGGATCAACAGCTCCTGGGGATTTGGGGTTGCTCTGGAAAACTCATTTGCACCACTGCTGTGCC
TTGGAATGCTAGTTGGAGTAATAAATCTCTGGAACAGATTTGGAATCACACGACCTGGATGGAGTGGGAC
AGAGAAATTAACAATTACACAAGCTTAATACACTCCTTAATTGAAGAATCGCAAAACCAGCAAGAAAAGA
ATGAACAAGAATTATTGGAATTAGATAAATGGGCAAGTTTGTGGAATTGGTTTAACATAACAAATTGGCT
GTGGTATATAAAATTATTCATAATGATAGTAGGAGGCTTGGTAGGTTTAAGAATAGTTTTTGCTGTACTT
TCTATAGTGAATAGAGTTAGGCAGGGATATTCACCATTATCGTTTCAGACCCACCTCCCAACCCCGAGGG
GACCCGACAGGCCCGAAGGAATAGAAGAAGAAGGTGGAGAGAGAGACAGAGACAGATCCATTCGATTAGT
GAACGGATCTCGACGGTATCGCCGAATTCACAAATGGCAGTATTCATCCACAATTTTAAAAGAAAAGGGG
GGATTGGGGGGTACAGTGCAGGGGAAAGAATAGTAGACATAATAGCAACAGACATACAAACTAAAGAATT
ACAAAAACAAATTACAAAAATTCAAAATTTTCGGGTTTATTACAGGGACAGCAGAGATCCAGTTTGGACT
AGGATCCTTTACCAC
Features (pLannotate 1.2.2; 37 found; start..end, strand, type, name):
    136..174     +  promoter       minimal CMV promoter: human cytomegalovirus (CMV) immediate early promoter
    305..322     +  protein_bind   attB1 (fragment): mutant version of attB; core recombination site for the Gateway® BP reaction BP Clonase™
    328..1539    +  CDS            LCOR (fragment) (sequence partly withheld): LCOR_HUMAN - Also known as C10orf12 From Homo sapiens (Human).
   1548..1571    -  protein_bind   attB2: mutant version of attB; recombination site for the Gateway® BP reaction BP Clonase™
   1683..1718    +  promoter       PGK promoter (fragment): mouse phosphoglycerate kinase 1 promoter
   1736..1791    +  promoter       UbC promoter (fragment): human ubiquitin C promoter
   1802..2980    +  promoter       EF-1α promoter: strong constitutive promoter for human elongation factor EF-1α
   2994..3043    +  promoter       UbC promoter (fragment): human ubiquitin C promoter
   3050..3083    -  protein_bind   loxP: Cre-mediated recombination occurs in the 8-bp core sequence (GCATACAT). Cre recombinase
   3090..3787    +  CDS            rtTA3 (fragment): reverse tetracycline transactivator 3 activates expression from Tet-responsive promoters in the presence of doxycycline
   3717..3827    +  CDS            VP48: 3 tandem repeats of the minimal activation domain of herpes simplex virus VP16 (Cheng et al., 2013)
   3983..4445    +  misc_feature   IRES: internal ribosome entry site (IRES) of the encephalomyocarditis virus (EMCV)
   4461..5180    +  CDS            EGFP: the original enhanced GFP (Yang et al., 1996) mammalian codon-optimized
   5180..5446    +  CDS            NeoR/KanR (fragment): aminoglycoside phosphotransferase confers resistance to neomycin, kanamycin, and G418 (Geneticin®)
   5474..5557    +  CDS            large T antigen (fragment): large T antigen from SV40 (simian virus 40)
   5591..5611    +  misc_feature   MCS (fragment): pBluescript multiple cloning site
   5623..6211    +  misc_feature   WPRE: woodchuck hepatitis virus posttranscriptional regulatory element
   6219..6284    +  CDS            nef (fragment): NEF_HV1Z2 - Experimental evidence at protein level: Swiss-Prot protein existence level 1. Extracellular Nef protein targets CD4(+) T-lymphocytes for apoptosis by interacting with CXCR4 surface receptors. From Human immunodeficiency virus type 1 group M subtype D (isolate Z2/CDC-Z34) (HIV-1).
   6286..6519    +  LTR            3' LTR (ΔU3): self-inactivating 3' long terminal repeat (LTR) from HIV-1
   6724..6828    +  promoter       AmpR promoter: bla
   6829..7689    +  CDS            AmpR: β-lactamase; bla; confers resistance to ampicillin, carbenicillin, and related antibiotics
   7860..8448    +  rep_origin     ori: high-copy-number ColE1/pMB1/pBR322/pUC origin of replication
   8631..8685    +  CDS            lacI (fragment): lac repressor; lacI; The lac repressor binds to the lac operator to inhibit transcription in E. coli. This inhibition can be relieved by adding lactose or isopropyl-β-D-thiogalactopyranoside (IPTG).
   8691..8784    +  rep_origin     SV40 ori (fragment): SV40 origin of replication
   8809..8846    +  CDS            lacI (fragment): lac repressor; lacI; The lac repressor binds to the lac operator to inhibit transcription in E. coli. This inhibition can be relieved by adding lactose or isopropyl-β-D-thiogalactopyranoside (IPTG).
   8859..8880    +  protein_bind   CAP binding site: CAP binding activates transcription in the presence of cAMP. E. coli catabolite activator protein
   8895..8925    +  promoter       lac promoter: promoter for the E. coli lac operon
   8929..8951    +  protein_bind   lac operator (fragment): The lac repressor binds to the lac operator to inhibit transcription in E. coli. This inhibition can be relieved by adding lactose or isopropyl-β-D-thiogalactopyranoside (IPTG). lac repressor encoded by lacI
   8983..9066    +  polyA_signal   SV40 poly(A) signal (fragment): SV40 polyadenylation signal
   9233..9562    +  CDS            nef (fragment): NEF_HV1BR - Experimental evidence at protein level: Swiss-Prot protein existence level 1. Extracellular Nef protein targets CD4(+) T-lymphocytes for apoptosis by interacting with CXCR4 surface receptors (PubMed:14990729). From Human immunodeficiency virus type 1 group M subtype B (isolate BRU/LAI) (HIV-1).
   9610..9867    +  LTR            5' LTR (truncated): truncated 5' long terminal repeat (LTR) from HIV-1
   9914..10039   +  misc_feature   HIV-1 Ψ: packaging signal of human immunodeficiency virus type 1
  10023..10361   +  CDS            HIV-1 gag (fragment): gag protein from human immunodeficiency virus 1; gag
  10536..10769   +  misc_feature   RRE: The Rev response element (RRE) of HIV-1 allows for Rev-dependent mRNA export from the nucleus to the cytoplasm.
  11146..11246   +  CDS            Rev (fragment): human immunodeficiency virus 1 (HIV-1) Rev protein; rev; enhances nuclear export of unspliced and incompletely spliced viral mRNAs
  11291..11408   +  misc_feature   cPPT/CTS: central polypurine tract and central termination sequence of HIV-1
  11455..118     +  protein_bind   tetracycline response element (fragment) (across the origin): contains seven copies of the tetracycline operator tetO tetracycline repressor TetR
