[The description below was written by a language model from this plasmid's Addgene catalogue record and pLannotate feature annotations shown in this document.]
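Description:
pINDUCER-21-LCOR is a doxycycline-inducible lentiviral expression plasmid built on the pINDUCER-21 backbone, carrying the human ligand-dependent nuclear receptor corepressor (LCOR, also known as C10orf12 or MLR2) open reading frame introduced by Gateway cloning. It is propagated in E. coli under ampicillin selection (AmpR, ColE1/pUC-type origin). The catalogue lists it as low copy and grown in a recombination-deficient strain, which is typical for LTR-containing vectors. The listed total size (about 11.7 kb) differs slightly from the 11,462 nt sequenced record that the feature table describes.

The viral portion has a truncated HIV-1 5' LTR, Ψ packaging signal, partial gag, RRE, cPPT/CTS, WPRE and a self-inactivating ΔU3 3' LTR, so the region between the LTRs can be packaged when helper functions are supplied in trans and then integrated into target cells. Two expression units sit within it. A tetracycline response element (tetO repeats) fused to a minimal CMV promoter drives the LCOR coding sequence, which is flanked by attB1 and attB2 sites left by Gateway recombination. Downstream, an annotated EF-1α promoter constitutively expresses rtTA3, the reverse tetracycline transactivator, followed by an EMCV IRES and EGFP. A loxP site lies just upstream of rtTA3. Because the transactivator and its responsive promoter are on one vector, a single transduction gives a Tet-On system: rtTA3 activates LCOR transcription only when doxycycline is present, while EGFP marks transduced cells and is the recorded selectable marker. Several short annotated fragments (PGK, UbC, NeoR, lacI, nef) appear to be cloning remnants or partial matches rather than functional parts.

The stated purpose is LCOR expression in mammalian cells. The associated publication concerns generating haematopoietic stem and progenitor cells from human pluripotent stem cells.
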