Addgene plasmid #97038: pINDUCER-21-LCOR
Purpose: Expresses LCOR in mammalian cells
Depositing lab: George Daley. Depositing organization: Boston Children's Hospital. Publication: Haematopoietic stem and progenitor cells from human pluripotent stem cells. Sugimura R, Jha DK, Han A, Soria-Valles C, da Rocha EL, Lu YF, Goettel JA, Serrao E, Rowe RG, Malleshaiah M, Wong I, Sousa P, Zhu TN, Ditadi A, Keller G, Engelman AN, Snapper SB, Doulatov S, Daley GQ. Nature. 2017 May 17. doi: 10.1038/nature22370. PubMed 28514439.
Backbone
  Vector backbone: pINDUCER-21
  Backbone manufacturer: Stephen Elledge, Thomas Westbrook
  Backbone size w/o insert (bp): 12152
  Total vector size (bp): 11683
  Vector type: Mammalian Expression, Lentiviral
  Selectable markers: GFP
Growth in bacteria
  Bacterial resistance: Ampicillin, 100 μg/mL
  Growth temperature: 37°C
  Growth strain: NEB Stable
  Copy number: Low Copy
Gene/Insert
  Gene/Insert name: Ligand Dependent Nuclear Receptor Corepressor (alt name: LCOR)
  Species: H. sapiens (human)
  Insert size (bp): 1218
  Entrez Gene: LCOR (a.k.a. C10orf12, MLR2)
  Promoter: Tet on
  Cloning method: Gateway Cloning
  Sequencing primers: 5′ TCTGGGACGTCGTATGGGTA; 3′ AGCTCGTTTAGTGAACCGTCAGATC
Terms and licenses: Academic/Nonprofit Terms; Industry Terms: Not Available to Industry
How to cite: pINDUCER-21-LCOR was a gift from George Daley (Addgene plasmid # 97038 ; http://n2t.net/addgene:97038 ; RRID:Addgene_97038)
